>Addgene plasmid #121530 | sCFP in pBSDONR P4r-P2 | addgene full sequence | sequence record 234035 | Addgene NGS Result
ACGCTTACAATTTCCATTCGCCATTCAGGCTGCGCAACTGTTGGGAAGGGCGATCGGTGCGGGCCTCTTC
GCTATTACGCCAGCTGGCGAAAGGGGGATGTGCTGCAAGGCGATTAAGTTGGGTAACGCCAGGGTTTTCC
CAGTCACGACGTTGTAAAACGACGGCCAGTGAGCGCGCGTAATACGACTCACTATAGGGCGAATTGGGTA
CCGGGCCCCTACAGGTCACTAATACCATCTAAGTAGTTGATTCATAGTGACTGGATATGTTGTGTTTTAC
AGTATTATGTAGTCTGTTTTTTATGCAAAATCTAATTTAATATATTGATATTTATATCATTTTACGTTTC
TCGTTCAACTTTTCTATACAAAGTTGACATGGTGAGCAAGGGCGAGGAGCTGTTCACCGGGGTGGTGCCC
ATCCTGGTCGAGCTGGACGGCGACGTAAACGGCCACAAGTTCAGCGTGTCCGGCGAGGGCGAGGGCGATG
CCACCTACGGCAAGCTGACCCTGAAGTTCATCTGCACCACCGGCAAGCTGCCCGTGCCCTGGCCCACCCT
CGTGACCACCCTGACCTGGGGCGTGCAGTGCTTCGCCCGCTACCCCGACCACATGAAGCAGCACGACTTC
TTCAAGTCCGCCATGCCCGAAGGCTACGTCCAGGAGCGCACCATCTTCTTCAAGGACGACGGCAACTACA
AGACCCGCGCCGAGGTGAAGTTCGAGGGCGACACCCTGGTGAACCGCATCGAGCTGAAGGGCATCGACTT
CAAGGAGGACGGCAACATCCTGGGGCACAAGCTGGAGTACAACTACATCAGCGACAACGTCTATATCACC
GCCGACAAGCAGAAGAACGGCATCAAGGCCAACTTCAAGATCCGCCACAACATCGAGGACGGCGGCGTGC
AGCTCGCCGACCACTACCAGCAGAACACCCCCATCGGCGACGGCCCCGTGCTGCTGCCCGACAACCACTA
CCTGAGCACCCAGTCCAAGCTGAGCAAAGACCCCAACGAGAAGCGCGATCACATGGTCCTGCTGGAGTTC
GTGACCGCCGCCGGGATCACTCTCGGCATGGACGAGCTGTACAAGTAATACCCAGCTTTCTTGTACAAAG
TTGGCATTATAAGAAAGCATTGCTTATCAATTTGTTGCAACGAACAGGTCACTATCAGTCAAAATAAAAT
CATTATTTGCCATCCAGCTGCAGGGCGGCCGCGATATCGAATTCCTGCAGCCCGGGGGATCCACTAGTTC
TAGAGCGGCCGCCACCGCGGTGGAGCTCCAGCTTTTGTTCCCTTTAGTGAGGGTTAATTGCGCGCTTGGC
GTAATCATGGTCATAGCTGTTTCCTGTGTGAAATTGTTATCCGCTCACAATTCCACACAACATACGAGCC
GGAAGCATAAAGTGTAAAGCCTGGGGTGCCTAATGAGTGAGCTAACTCACATTAATTGCGTTGCGCTCAC
TGCCCGCTTTCCAGTCGGGAAACCTGTCGTGCCAGCTGCATTAATGAATCGGCCAACGCGCGGGGAGAGG
CGGTTTGCGTATTGGGCGCTCTTCCGCTTCCTCGCTCACTGACTCGCTGCGCTCGGTCGTTCGGCTGCGG
CGAGCGGTATCAGCTCACTCAAAGGCGGTAATACGGTTATCCACAGAATCAGGGGATAACGCAGGAAAGA
ACATGTGAGCAAAAGGCCAGCAAAAGGCCAGGAACCGTAAAAAGGCCGCGTTGCTGGCGTTTTTCCATAG
GCTCCGCCCCCCTGACGAGCATCACAAAAATCGACGCTCAAGTCAGAGGTGGCGAAACCCGACAGGACTA
TAAAGATACCAGGCGTTTCCCCCTGGAAGCTCCCTCGTGCGCTCTCCTGTTCCGACCCTGCCGCTTACCG
GATACCTGTCCGCCTTTCTCCCTTCGGGAAGCGTGGCGCTTTCTCATAGCTCACGCTGTAGGTATCTCAG
TTCGGTGTAGGTCGTTCGCTCCAAGCTGGGCTGTGTGCACGAACCCCCCGTTCAGCCCGACCGCTGCGCC
TTATCCGGTAACTATCGTCTTGAGTCCAACCCGGTAAGACACGACTTATCGCCACTGGCAGCAGCCACTG
GTAACAGGATTAGCAGAGCGAGGTATGTAGGCGGTGCTACAGAGTTCTTGAAGTGGTGGCCTAACTACGG
CTACACTAGAAGAACAGTATTTGGTATCTGCGCTCTGCTGAAGCCAGTTACCTTCGGAAAAAGAGTTGGT
AGCTCTTGATCCGGCAAACAAACCACCGCTGGTAGCGGTGGTTTTTTTGTTTGCAAGCAGCAGATTACGC
GCAGAAAAAAAGGATCTCAAGAAGATCCTTTGATCTTTTCTACGGGGTCTGACGCTCAGTGGAACGAAAA
CTCACGTTAAGGGATTTTGGTCATGAGATTATCAAAAAGGATCTTCACCTAGATCCTTTTAAATTAAAAA
TGAAGTTTTAAATCAATCTAAAGTATATATGAGTAAACTTGGTCTGACAGTTACCAATGCTTAATCAGTG
AGGCACCTATCTCAGCGATCTGTCTATTTCGTTCATCCATAGTTGCCTGACTCCCCGTCGTGTAGATAAC
TACGATACGGGAGGGCTTACCATCTGGCCCCAGTGCTGCAATGATACCGCGAGACCCACGCTCACCGGCT
CCAGATTTATCAGCAATAAACCAGCCAGCCGGAAGGGCCGAGCGCAGAAGTGGTCCTGCAACTTTATCCG
CCTCCATCCAGTCTATTAATTGTTGCCGGGAAGCTAGAGTAAGTAGTTCGCCAGTTAATAGTTTGCGCAA
CGTTGTTGCCATTGCTACAGGCATCGTGGTGTCACGCTCGTCGTTTGGTATGGCTTCATTCAGCTCCGGT
TCCCAACGATCAAGGCGAGTTACATGATCCCCCATGTTGTGCAAAAAAGCGGTTAGCTCCTTCGGTCCTC
CGATCGTTGTCAGAAGTAAGTTGGCCGCAGTGTTATCACTCATGGTTATGGCAGCACTGCATAATTCTCT
TACTGTCATGCCATCCGTAAGATGCTTTTCTGTGACTGGTGAGTACTCAACCAAGTCATTCTGAGAATAG
TGTATGCGGCGACCGAGTTGCTCTTGCCCGGCGTCAATACGGGATAATACCGCGCCACATAGCAGAACTT
TAAAAGTGCTCATCATTGGAAAACGTTCTTCGGGGCGAAAACTCTCAAGGATCTTACCGCTGTTGAGATC
CAGTTCGATGTAACCCACTCGTGCACCCAACTGATCTTCAGCATCTTTTACTTTCACCAGCGTTTCTGGG
TGAGCAAAAACAGGAAGGCAAAATGCCGCAAAAAAGGGAATAAGGGCGACACGGAAATGTTGAATACTCA
TACTCTTCCTTTTTCAATATTATTGAAGCATTTATCAGGGTTATTGTCTCATGAGCGGATACATATTTGA
ATGTATTTAGAAAAATAAACAAATAGGGGTTCCGCGCACATTTCCCCGAAAAGTGCCACCTG
[124 nt withheld, positions 3493-3616]
C
[91 nt withheld, positions 3618-3708]
A
[49 nt withheld, positions 3710-3758]
CCTTTGACGTTGGAGTCCACGTTCTTT
[37 nt withheld, positions 3786-3822]
ACCCTATCTCGGTCTATTCTTTTGATTTATAAGGGATTTTGCCGATTTCGGCCTATTGGTTAAAAAAATG
AGCTGATTTAACAAAAATTTAACGCGAATTTTAACAAAATATTA
Features (pLannotate 1.2.2; 16 found; start..end, strand, type, name):
     17..172     -  CDS            lacZα (fragment): LacZα fragment of β-galactosidase; lacZ fragment
    180..198     +  promoter       T7 promoter: promoter for bacteriophage T7 RNA polymerase
    253..372     -  protein_bind   attR1: mutant version of attR; recombination site for the Gateway® LR reaction LR Clonase™
    356..376     -  protein_bind   attB4: mutant version of attB; core recombination site for the Gateway® BP reaction BP Clonase™
    379..1095    +  CDS            SCFP3A: SCFP3A is a basic (constitutively fluorescent) cyan fluorescent protein published in 2006, derived from Aequorea victoria. It is reported to be a very rapidly-maturing monomer with low acid sensitivity.
   1100..1199    -  protein_bind   attL2: mutant version of attL; recombination site for the Gateway® LR reaction LR Clonase™
   1223..1288    -  misc_feature   MCS (fragment): pBluescript multiple cloning site
   1301..1319    -  promoter       T3 promoter: promoter for bacteriophage T3 RNA polymerase
   1364..1380    -  protein_bind   lac operator: The lac repressor binds to the lac operator to inhibit transcription in E. coli. This inhibition can be relieved by adding lactose or isopropyl-β-D-thiogalactopyranoside (IPTG). lac repressor encoded by lacI
   1388..1418    -  promoter       lac promoter: promoter for the E. coli lac operon
   1433..1454    -  protein_bind   CAP binding site: CAP binding activates transcription in the presence of cAMP. E. coli catabolite activator protein
   1467..1559    -  CDS            lacI (fragment): lac repressor; lacI; The lac repressor binds to the lac operator to inhibit transcription in E. coli. This inhibition can be relieved by adding lactose or isopropyl-β-D-thiogalactopyranoside (IPTG).
   1742..2330    -  rep_origin     ori: high-copy-number ColE1/pMB1/pBR322/pUC origin of replication
   2501..3361    -  CDS            AmpR: β-lactamase; bla; confers resistance to ampicillin, carbenicillin, and related antibiotics
   3362..3466    -  promoter       AmpR promoter: bla
   3493..3851    +  rep_origin     f1 ori (sequence partly withheld): f1 bacteriophage origin of replication; arrow indicates direction of (+) strand synthesis
