[The description below was written by a language model from this plasmid's Addgene catalogue record and pLannotate feature annotations shown in this document.]
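Description:
sCFP in pBSDONR P4r-P2 is a multisite Gateway entry clone built on a pBluescript backbone and carrying a cyan fluorescent protein coding sequence intended for use as a C-terminal fusion tag. Although catalogued as a bacterial expression vector, its practical role is as a donor module. It is maintained in E. coli at high copy through a ColE1/pUC-type origin and selected with ampicillin via the β-lactamase gene and its own promoter. An f1 origin is also present, allowing single-stranded DNA production with helper phage. The full sequence record is about 3.9 kb, consistent with a roughly 2.9 kb backbone plus the tag cassette.

The insert is annotated as SCFP3A, a rapidly maturing, monomeric cyan variant derived from Aequorea victoria GFP with low acid sensitivity. It is flanked on one side by a recombination site annotated as an attR-type element overlapping an attB4 core (corresponding to the "P4r"-derived site in the plasmid name) and on the other side by attL2. In a multisite LR reaction, this arrangement lets the sCFP module be joined downstream of a gene of interest supplied from a compatible first entry clone, with both fragments assembling in order into a destination vector to produce a gene–sCFP fusion. Expression of that fusion depends on the promoter in the destination vector, which the record does not specify. The cassette sits within the remnants of the pBluescript polylinker, so it is bracketed by T7 and T3 promoters, a disrupted lacZα fragment and the lac promoter/operator region, which are backbone carry-overs rather than functional parts of the design.
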