Addgene plasmid #121530: sCFP in pBSDONR P4r-P2
Purpose: For making C-terminal sCFP fusions using multisite Gateway cloning
Depositing lab: Roger Innes. Depositing organization: Indiana University, Bloomington.
Backbone
  Vector backbone: pBlueScript
  Backbone manufacturer: Stratagene
  Backbone size w/o insert (bp): 2900
  Vector type: Bacterial Expression
Growth in bacteria
  Bacterial resistance: Ampicillin, 100 μg/mL
  Growth temperature: 37°C
  Growth strain: DH5alpha
  Copy number: High Copy
Gene/Insert
  Gene/Insert name: sCFP
  Species: Aequorea victoria
  Cloning method: Gateway Cloning
  Sequencing primers: 5′ n/a
Terms and licenses: Academic/Nonprofit Terms; Industry Terms: Not Available to Industry
Depositor comments: Contains sCFP and Gateway Att sequences.
How to cite: sCFP in pBSDONR P4r-P2 was a gift from Roger Innes (Addgene plasmid # 121530 ; http://n2t.net/addgene:121530 ; RRID:Addgene_121530)
